Addgene plasmid #213720: psgRNA-GST-EGFP-GPIBY55
Purpose: To express a single-guide RNA under a U6 promoter, accompanied by the expression of the affinity sorting tag GST-EGFP-GPIBY55 under a CMV promoter.
Depositing lab: Qilai Huang. Depositing organization: Shandong University. Publication: GPI-anchored glutathione S-transferase as marker allows affinity sorting of transfection-positive cells. Ma S, Yang L, Zuo Q, Huang Q. Front Mol Biosci. 2022 Sep 29;9:1016090. doi: 10.3389/fmolb.2022.1016090. eCollection 2022. PubMed 36250010.
Backbone
  Vector backbone: pX330-U6-Chimeric_BB-CBh-hSpCas9
  Vector type: CRISPR
Growth in bacteria
  Bacterial resistance: Ampicillin, 100 μg/mL
  Growth temperature: 37°C
  Growth strain: DH5alpha
  Copy number: High Copy
Gene/Insert
  Gene/Insert name: EGFP
  gRNA/shRNA sequence: Unspecified
  Species: H. sapiens (human)
  Promoter: CMV
  Tag / fusion protein: GST (N terminal on insert)
  Cloning method: Gibson Cloning
Resource information
  A portion of this plasmid was derived from a plasmid made by: Contain sequence amplified from the pX330-U6-Chimeric_BB-CBh-hSpCas9 (Addgene plasmid #42230).
Terms and licenses: Academic/Nonprofit Terms; Industry Terms: Not Available to Industry
How to cite: psgRNA-GST-EGFP-GPIBY55 was a gift from Qilai Huang (Addgene plasmid # 213720 ; http://n2t.net/addgene:213720 ; RRID:Addgene_213720)
