[The description below was written by a language model from this plasmid's Addgene catalogue record and pLannotate feature annotations shown in this document.]
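Description:
psgRNA-GST-EGFP-GPIBY55 is a 5.7 kb mammalian CRISPR guide-expression plasmid built by Gibson assembly from sequence amplified from pX330-U6-Chimeric_BB-CBh-hSpCas9. It is maintained in E. coli at high copy through a ColE1/pUC-type origin and selected with ampicillin (AmpR/β-lactamase). An f1 phage origin and a single AAV2 ITR are carried over from the parental backbone. Notably, the feature table shows no Cas9 coding sequence, so the nuclease apparently has to be supplied from another source.

The plasmid carries two expression units. The first is a human U6 RNA polymerase III promoter followed by the Streptococcus pyogenes gRNA scaffold, with a short gap between them where a spacer would sit. The record lists the guide sequence as unspecified, which suggests an empty guide-cloning vector. An additional partial scaffold fragment is annotated just downstream.

The second unit uses the CMV enhancer and promoter to drive a fusion protein terminated by an SV40 poly(A) signal. This open reading frame begins with an N-terminal fragment of human CD160 (BY55), presumably providing the secretion signal. Schistosoma japonicum GST and EGFP follow, and a C-terminal CD160 fragment ends the fusion, corresponding to the GPI-anchoring signal implied by the construct name. The product is therefore intended to be displayed on the outer cell surface by a GPI anchor. There, GST acts as an affinity handle and EGFP gives a fluorescent readout.

According to the record, the purpose is to couple sgRNA expression to this affinity sorting tag, so that transfection-positive cells can be enriched by affinity capture of surface GST and monitored by green fluorescence.
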