Features (pLannotate 1.2.2; 20 found; start..end, strand, type, name):
      1..241     +  promoter       U6 promoter: RNA polymerase III promoter for human U6 snRNA
    268..343     +  misc_RNA       gRNA scaffold: guide RNA scaffold for the Streptococcus pyogenes CRISPR/Cas9 system
    350..393     +  misc_RNA       gRNA scaffold (fragment): guide RNA scaffold for the Streptococcus pyogenes CRISPR/Cas9 system
    496..799     +  enhancer       CMV enhancer: human cytomegalovirus immediate early enhancer
    800..1003    +  promoter       CMV promoter: human cytomegalovirus (CMV) immediate early promoter
   1044..1118    +  CDS            CD160 (fragment): BY55_HUMAN - Also known as BY55 From Homo sapiens (Human).
   1146..1797    +  CDS            GST (fragment): glutathione S-transferase from Schistosoma japonicum
   1833..2549    +  CDS            EGFP: EGFP is a basic (constitutively fluorescent) green fluorescent protein published in 1996, derived from Aequorea victoria. It is reported to be a rapidly-maturing weak dimer with moderate acid sensitivity.
   2568..2675    +  CDS            CD160 (fragment): BY55_HUMAN - Also known as BY55 From Homo sapiens (Human).
   2679..2735    +  misc_feature   MCS: multiple cloning site
   2752..2836    +  CDS            large T antigen (fragment): large T antigen from SV40 (simian virus 40)
   2859..2980    +  polyA_signal   SV40 poly(A) signal: SV40 polyadenylation signal
   2993..3133    +  repeat_region  AAV2 ITR: inverted terminal repeat of adeno-associated virus serotype 2 inverted
   3138..3189    -  misc_feature   bom (fragment): basis of mobility region from pBR322
   3208..3663    +  rep_origin     f1 ori (sequence partly withheld): f1 bacteriophage origin of replication; arrow indicates direction of (+) strand synthesis
   3664..3713    -  misc_feature   bom (fragment): basis of mobility region from pBR322
   3815..3850    -  CDS            rop (fragment): Rop protein, which maintains plasmids at low copy number; rop
   3945..4049    +  promoter       AmpR promoter: bla
   4050..4910    +  CDS            AmpR: β-lactamase; bla; confers resistance to ampicillin, carbenicillin, and related antibiotics
   5081..5669    +  rep_origin     ori: high-copy-number ColE1/pMB1/pBR322/pUC origin of replication
>Addgene plasmid #213720 | psgRNA-GST-EGFP-GPIBY55 | addgene full sequence | sequence record 429328 | Addgene NGS Result
GAGGGCCTATTTCCCATGATTCCTTCATATTTGCATATACGATACAAGGCTGTTAGAGAGATAATTGGAA
TTAATTTGACTGTAAACACAAAGATATTAGTACAAAATACGTGACGTAGAAAGTAATAATTTCTTGGGTA
GTTTGCAGTTTTAAAATTATGTTTTAAAATGGACTATCATATGCTTACCGTAACTTGAAAGTATTTCGAT
TTCTTGGCTTTATATATCTTGTGGAAAGGACGAAACACCGGGTCTTCGAGAAGACCTGTTTTAGAGCTAG
AAATAGCAAGTTAAAATAAGGCTAGTCCGTTATCAACTTGAAAAAGTGGCACCGAGTCGGTGCTTTTTTG
TTTTAGAGCTAGAAATAGCAAGTTAAAATAAGGCTAGTCCGTTTTTAGCGCGTGCGCCAATTCTGCAGAC
AAATGGCTCTAGAGGTACTTATTAATAGTAATCAATTACGGGGTCATTAGTTCATAGCCCATATATGGAG
TTCCGCGTTACATAACTTACGGTAAATGGCCCGCCTGGCTGACCGCCCAACGACCCCCGCCCATTGACGT
CAATAATGACGTATGTTCCCATAGTAACGCCAATAGGGACTTTCCATTGACGTCAATGGGTGGAGTATTT
ACGGTAAACTGCCCACTTGGCAGTACATCAAGTGTATCATATGCCAAGTACGCCCCCTATTGACGTCAAT
GACGGTAAATGGCCCGCCTGGCATTATGCCCAGTACATGACCTTATGGGACTTTCCTACTTGGCAGTACA
TCTACGTATTAGTCATCGCTATTACCATGGTGATGCGGTTTTGGCAGTACATCAATGGGCGTGGATAGCG
GTTTGACTCACGGGGATTTCCAAGTCTCCACCCCATTGACGTCAATGGGAGTTTGTTTTGGCACCAAAAT
CAACGGGACTTTCCAAAATGTCGTAACAACTCCGCCCCATTGACGCAAATGGGCGGTAGGCGTGTACGGT
GGGAGGTCTATATAAGCAGAGCTGGTTTAGTGAACCGTCAGATCCGCTAGCGCTACCGGTACCATGCTGC
TGGAGCCTGGCAGAGGCTGCTGCGCTCTGGCCATCCTGCTGGCCATCGTGGACATCCAGAGCGGAGGCAG
CGCCTGGAGCCACCCTCAGATGGGCTCCCCTATACTAGGTTATTGGAAAATTAAGGGCCTTGTGCAACCC
ACTCGACTTCTTTTGGAATATCTTGAAGAAAAATATGAAGAGCATTTGTATGAGCGCGATGAAGGTGATA
AATGGCGAAACAAAAAGTTTGAATTGGGTTTGGAGTTTCCCAATCTTCCTTATTATATTGATGGTGATGT
TAAATTAACACAGTCTATGGCCATCATACGTTATATAGCTGACAAGCACAACATGTTGGGTGGTTGTCCA
AAAGAGCGTGCAGAGATTTCAATGCTTGAAGGAGCGGTTTTGGATATTAGATACGGTGTTTCGAGAATTG
CATATAGTAAAGACTTTGAAACTCTCAAAGTTGATTTTCTTAGCAAGCTACCTGAAATGCTGAAAATGTT
CGAAGATCGTTTATGTCATAAAACATATTTAAATGGTGATCATGTAACCCATCCTGACTTCATGTTGTAT
GACGCTCTTGATGTTGTTTTATACATGGACCCAATGTGCCTGGATGCGTTCCCAAAATTAGTTTGTTTTA
AAAAACGTATTGAAGCTATCCCACAAATTGATAAGTACTTGAAATCCAGCAAGTATATAGCATGGCCTTT
GCAGGGCTGGCAAGCCACGTTTGGTGGTGGCGACCATCCTCCAAAATCGGATCTGGTTCCGCGTGGATCC
CCGGTCGCCACCATGGTGAGCAAGGGCGAGGAGCTGTTCACCGGGGTGGTGCCCATCCTGGTCGAGCTGG
ACGGCGACGTAAACGGCCACAAGTTCAGCGTGTCCGGCGAGGGCGAGGGCGATGCCACCTACGGCAAGCT
GACCCTGAAGTTCATCTGCACCACCGGCAAGCTGCCCGTGCCCTGGCCCACCCTCGTGACCACCCTGACC
TACGGCGTGCAGTGCTTCAGCCGCTACCCCGACCACATGAAGCAGCACGACTTCTTCAAGTCCGCCATGC
CCGAAGGCTACGTCCAGGAGCGCACCATCTTCTTCAAGGACGACGGCAACTACAAGACCCGCGCCGAGGT
GAAGTTCGAGGGCGACACCCTGGTGAACCGCATCGAGCTGAAGGGCATCGACTTCAAGGAGGACGGCAAC
ATCCTGGGGCACAAGCTGGAGTACAACTACAACAGCCACAACGTCTATATCATGGCCGACAAGCAGAAGA
ACGGCATCAAGGTGAACTTCAAGATCCGCCACAACATCGAGGACGGCAGCGTGCAGCTCGCCGACCACTA
CCAGCAGAACACCCCCATCGGCGACGGCCCCGTGCTGCTGCCCGACAACCACTACCTGAGCACCCAGTCC
GCCCTGAGCAAAGACCCCAACGAGAAGCGCGATCACATGGTCCTGCTGGAGTTCGTGACCGCCGCCGGGA
TCACTCTCGGCATGGACGAGCTGTACAAGTCCGGCCGGACTCAGATCCGGCAGCACCTGGAGTTCAGCCA
CAACGAGGGCACCCTGAGCAGCGGCTTCCTCCAGGAGAAGGTGTGGGTGATGCTGGTGACCAGCCTGGTG
GCTCTCCAGGCCCTGTAGAGATCTCGAGCTCAAGCTTCGAATTCTGCAGTCGACGGTACCGCGGGCCCGG
GATCCACCGGATCTAGATAACTGATCATAATCAGCCATACCACATTTGTAGAGGTTTTACTTGCTTTAAA
AAACCTCCCACACCTCCCCCTGAACCTGAAACATAAAATGAATGCAATTGTTGTTGTTAACTTGTTTATT
GCAGCTTATAATGGTTACAAATAAAGCAATAGCATCACAAATTTCACAAATAAAGCATTTTTTTCACTGC
ATTCTAGTTGTGGTTTGTCCAAACTCATCAATGTATCTTAACGCGTGGCCGCAGGAACCCCTAGTGATGG
AGTTGGCCACTCCCTCTCTGCGCGCTCGCTCGCTCACTGAGGCCGGGCGACCAAAGGTCGCCCGACGCCC
GGGCTTTGCCCGGGCGGCCTCAGTGAGCGAGCGAGCGCGCAGCTGCCTGCAGGGGCGCCTGATGCGGTAT
TTTCTCCTTACGCATCTGTGCGGTATTTCACACCGCATA
[95 nt withheld, positions 3190-3284]
T
[46 nt withheld, positions 3286-3331]
C
[141 nt withheld, positions 3333-3473]
CCTTTGACGTTGGAGTCCACGTTCTTT
[37 nt withheld, positions 3501-3537]
ACTCTATCTCGGGCTATTCTTTTGATTTATAAGGGATTTTGCCGATTTCGGTCTATTGGTTAAAAAATGA
GCTGATTTAACAAAAATTTAACGCGAATTTTAACAAAATATTAACGTTTACAATTTTATGGTGCACTCTC
AGTACAATCTGCTCTGATGCCGCATAGTTAAGCCAGCCCCGACACCCGCCAACACCCGCTGACGCGCCCT
GACGGGCTTGTCTGCTCCCGGCATCCGCTTACAGACAAGCTGTGACCGTCTCCGGGAGCTGCATGTGTCA
GAGGTTTTCACCGTCATCACCGAAACGCGCGAGACGAAAGGGCCTCGTGATACGCCTATTTTTATAGGTT
AATGTCATGATAATAATGGTTTCTTAGACGTCAGGTGGCACTTTTCGGGGAAATGTGCGCGGAACCCCTA
TTTGTTTATTTTTCTAAATACATTCAAATATGTATCCGCTCATGAGACAATAACCCTGATAAATGCTTCA
ATAATATTGAAAAAGGAAGAGTATGAGTATTCAACATTTCCGTGTCGCCCTTATTCCCTTTTTTGCGGCA
TTTTGCCTTCCTGTTTTTGCTCACCCAGAAACGCTGGTGAAAGTAAAAGATGCTGAAGATCAGTTGGGTG
CACGAGTGGGTTACATCGAACTGGATCTCAACAGCGGTAAGATCCTTGAGAGTTTTCGCCCCGAAGAACG
TTTTCCAATGATGAGCACTTTTAAAGTTCTGCTATGTGGCGCGGTATTATCCCGTATTGACGCCGGGCAA
GAGCAACTCGGTCGCCGCATACACTATTCTCAGAATGACTTGGTTGAGTACTCACCAGTCACAGAAAAGC
ATCTTACGGATGGCATGACAGTAAGAGAATTATGCAGTGCTGCCATAACCATGAGTGATAACACTGCGGC
CAACTTACTTCTGACAACGATCGGAGGACCGAAGGAGCTAACCGCTTTTTTGCACAACATGGGGGATCAT
GTAACTCGCCTTGATCGTTGGGAACCGGAGCTGAATGAAGCCATACCAAACGACGAGCGTGACACCACGA
TGCCTGTAGCAATGGCAACAACGTTGCGCAAACTATTAACTGGCGAACTACTTACTCTAGCTTCCCGGCA
ACAATTAATAGACTGGATGGAGGCGGATAAAGTTGCAGGACCACTTCTGCGCTCGGCCCTTCCGGCTGGC
TGGTTTATTGCTGATAAATCTGGAGCCGGTGAGCGTGGAAGCCGCGGTATCATTGCAGCACTGGGGCCAG
ATGGTAAGCCCTCCCGTATCGTAGTTATCTACACGACGGGGAGTCAGGCAACTATGGATGAACGAAATAG
ACAGATCGCTGAGATAGGTGCCTCACTGATTAAGCATTGGTAACTGTCAGACCAAGTTTACTCATATATA
CTTTAGATTGATTTAAAACTTCATTTTTAATTTAAAAGGATCTAGGTGAAGATCCTTTTTGATAATCTCA
TGACCAAAATCCCTTAACGTGAGTTTTCGTTCCACTGAGCGTCAGACCCCGTAGAAAAGATCAAAGGATC
TTCTTGAGATCCTTTTTTTCTGCGCGTAATCTGCTGCTTGCAAACAAAAAAACCACCGCTACCAGCGGTG
GTTTGTTTGCCGGATCAAGAGCTACCAACTCTTTTTCCGAAGGTAACTGGCTTCAGCAGAGCGCAGATAC
CAAATACTGTTCTTCTAGTGTAGCCGTAGTTAGGCCACCACTTCAAGAACTCTGTAGCACCGCCTACATA
CCTCGCTCTGCTAATCCTGTTACCAGTGGCTGCTGCCAGTGGCGATAAGTCGTGTCTTACCGGGTTGGAC
TCAAGACGATAGTTACCGGATAAGGCGCAGCGGTCGGGCTGAACGGGGGGTTCGTGCACACAGCCCAGCT
TGGAGCGAACGACCTACACCGAACTGAGATACCTACAGCGTGAGCTATGAGAAAGCGCCACGCTTCCCGA
AGGGAGAAAGGCGGACAGGTATCCGGTAAGCGGCAGGGTCGGAACAGGAGAGCGCACGAGGGAGCTTCCA
GGGGGAAACGCCTGGTATCTTTATAGTCCTGTCGGGTTTCGCCACCTCTGACTTGAGCGTCGATTTTTGT
GATGCTCGTCAGGGGGGCGGAGCCTATGGAAAAACGCCAGCAACGCGGCCTTTTTACGGTTCCTGGCCTT
TTGCTGGCCTTTTGCTCACATGT
